Addgene plasmid #54002: mEmerald-ATG12-C-18
Purpose: Localization: Membrane Receptor, Excitation: 487, Emission: 509
Depositing lab: Michael Davidson. Depositing organization: Florida State University, Tallahassee.
Backbone
  Vector backbone: mEmerald-C1
  Backbone size w/o insert (bp): 4750
  Vector type: Mammalian Expression
  Selectable markers: Neomycin (select with G418)
Growth in bacteria
  Bacterial resistance: Kanamycin, 50 μg/mL
  Growth temperature: 37°C
  Growth strain: DH5alpha
  Copy number: High Copy
Gene/Insert
  Gene/Insert name: ATG12 (alt name: NM_004707.3)
  Species: H. sapiens (human)
  Entrez Gene: ATG12 (a.k.a. APG12, APG12L, FBR93, HAPG12)
  Promoter: CMV
  Tag / fusion protein: mEmerald (N terminal on backbone)
  Cloning method: Unknown
  Sequencing primers: 5′ CMV-F; 3′ SV40pA-R
Terms and licenses: Academic/Nonprofit Terms; Industry Terms
Depositor comments: . Excitation = 487; Emission = 509. Localization data: Membrane Receptor
How to cite: mEmerald-ATG12-C-18 was a gift from Michael Davidson (Addgene plasmid # 54002 ; http://n2t.net/addgene:54002 ; RRID:Addgene_54002)
