[The description below was written by a language model from this plasmid's Addgene catalogue record.]
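Description:
mEmerald-ATG12-C-18 is a mammalian expression plasmid built on the mEmerald-C1 backbone (about 4.75 kb without the insert), designed to produce human ATG12 as a fluorescent fusion protein. Expression is driven by the CMV promoter, a strong constitutive promoter in most mammalian cell lines. The mEmerald coding sequence is carried on the backbone and sits at the N terminus of the fusion, so ATG12 is joined to the C-terminal end of the fluorescent protein. The "C-18" in the name probably refers to this C-type orientation and an 18-residue linker, but the record does not say so. The plasmid is maintained at high copy in E. coli under kanamycin selection, and it carries a neomycin resistance marker that allows G418 selection of stably transfected mammalian cells. A 3′ sequencing primer that anneals in an SV40 polyadenylation signal implies that this element follows the insert. The cloning method is recorded as unknown, and no feature table is provided.

mEmerald is a bright green GFP derivative, listed here with excitation at 487 nm and emission at 509 nm, which suits standard GFP/FITC filter sets. ATG12 is a ubiquitin-like protein of the autophagy machinery that becomes conjugated to ATG5 through its C-terminal glycine, so placing the tag at the N terminus leaves that end free. The construct is intended for live- or fixed-cell fluorescence imaging of ATG12 localization. The catalogue lists the localization category as "Membrane Receptor", a label that does not match the known biology of ATG12 and is best treated with caution.
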