>Addgene plasmid #54002 | mEmerald-ATG12-C-18 | depositor partial sequence | sequence record 84195 | insert sequence
GCTAGCGCTACCGGTCGCCACCATGGTGAGCAAGGGCGAGGAGCTGTTCACCGGGGTGGTGCCCATCCTG
GTCGAGCTGGACGGCGACGTAAACGGCCACAAGTTCAGCGTGTCCGGCGAGGGCGAGGGCGATGCCACCT
ACGGCAAGCTGACCCTGAAGTTCATCTGCACCACCGGCAAGCTGCCCGTGCCCTGGCCCACCCTCGTGAC
CACCTTGACCTACGGCGTGCAGTGCTTCGCCCGCTACCCCGACCACATGAAGCAGCACGACTTCTTCAAG
TCCGCCATGCCCGAAGGCTACGTCCAGGAGCGCACCATCTTCTTCAAGGACGACGGCAACTACAAGACCC
GCGCCGAGGTGAAGTTCGAGGGCGACACCCTGGTGAACCGCATCGAGCTGAAGGGCATCGACTTCAAGGA
GGACGGCAACATCCTGGGGCACAAGCTGGAGTACAACTACAACAGCCACAAGGTCTATATCACCGCCGAC
AAGCAGAAGAACGGCATCAAGGTGAACTTCAAGACCCGCCACAACATCGAGGACGGCAGCGTGCAGCTCG
CCGACCACTACCAGCAGAACACCCCCATCGGCGACGGCCCCGTGCTGCTGCCCGACAACCACTACCTGAG
CACCCAGTCCAAGCTGAGCAAAGACCCCAACGAGAAGCGCGATCACATGGTCCTGCTGGAGTTCGTGACC
GCCGCCGGGATCACTCTCGGCATGGACGAGCTGTACAAGTCCGGACTCAGATCTAGTAGCGGAGGTAGCG
CATCCGGCGGAAGCGGAGGAAGCGCGGAGGAGCCGCAGTCTGTGTTGCAGCTTCCTACTTCAATTGCTGC
TGGAGGGGAAGGACTTACGGATGTCTCCCCAGAAACAACCACCCCGGAGCCCCCGTCTTCCGCTGCAGTT
TCCCCGGGAACAGAGGAACCTGCTGGCGACACCAAGAAAAAAATTGACATTTTGCTAAAGGCTGTGGGAG
ACACTCCTATTATGAAAACAAAGAAGTGGGCAGTAGAGCGAACACGAACCATCCAAGGACTCATTGACTT
CATCAAAAAGTTTCTTAAACTTGTGGCCTCAGAACAGTTGTTTATTTATGTGAATCAGTCCTTTGCTCCT
TCCCCAGACCAAGAAGTTGGAACTCTCTATGAGTGTTTTGGCAGTGATGGTAAACTGGTTTTACATTACT
GCAAGTCTCAGGCGTGGGGATGAGGATCCACCGGATCTAGATAACTGATCATAATCAGCCATACC
