>Addgene plasmid #54002 | mEmerald-ATG12-C-18 | addgene partial sequence | sequence record 91476 | EGFP-C 5'-CATGGTCCTGCTGGAGTTCGTG-3'
GAGCTGTACAAGTCCGGACTCAGATCTAGTAGCGGAGGTAGCGCATCCGGCGGAAGCGGAGGAAGCGCGG
AGGAGCCGCAGTCTGTGTTGCAGCTTCCTACTTCAATTGCTGCTGGAGGGGAAGGACTTACGGATGTCTC
CCCAGAAACAACCACCCCGGAGCCCCCGTCTTCCGCTGCAGTTTCCCCGGGAACAGAGGAACCTGCTGGC
GACACCAAGAAAAAAATTGACATTTTGCTAAAGGCTGTGGGAGACACTCCTATTATGAAAACAAAGAAGT
GGGCAGTAGAGCGAACACGAACCATCCAAGGACTCATTGACTTCATCAAAAAGTTTCTTAAACTTGTGGC
CTCAGAACAGTTGTTTATTTATGTGAATCAGTCCTTTGCTCCTTCCCCAGACCAAGAAGTTGGAACTCTC
TATGAGTGTTTTGGCAGTGATGGTAAACTGGTTTTACATTACTGCAAGTCTCAGGCGTGGGGATGAGGAT
CCACCGGATCTAGATAACTGATCATAATCAGCCATACCACATTTGTAGAGGTTTTACTTGCTTTAAAAAA
CCTCCCACACCTCCCCCTGAACCTGAAACATAAAATGAATGCAATTGTTGTTGTTAACTTGTTTATTGCA
GCTTATAATGGTTACAAATAAAGCAATAGCATCACAAATTTCACAAATAAAGCATTTTTTTCACTGCATT
CTAGTTGTGGTTTGTCCAAACTCATCAATGTATCTTAACGCGTAAATTGTAAGCGTTAATATTTTGTTAA
AATTCGCGTTAAATTTTTGTTAAATCAGCTCATTTTTTAACCAATAGGCCGAAATCGGCAAAATCCCTTA
TAAATCAAAAGAATAGACCGAGATAGGGTTGAGTGTTGTTCCAGTTTGGAACAAGAGTCCACTATTAA
